Addgene plasmid #77073: BTK gRNA (BRDN0001146090)
Purpose: 3rd generation lentiviral gRNA plasmid targeting human BTK
Depositing lab: John Doench & David Root. Depositing organization: Broad Institute. Publication: Optimized sgRNA design to maximize activity and minimize off-target effects of CRISPR-Cas9. Doench JG, Fusi N, Sullender M, Hegde M, Vaimberg EW, Donovan KF, Smith I, Tothova Z, Wilen C, Orchard R, Virgin HW, Listgarten J, Root DE. Nat Biotechnol. 2016 Jan 18. doi: 10.1038/nbt.3437. PubMed 26780180.
Backbone
  Vector backbone: lentiGuide-Puro
  Backbone manufacturer: Zhang Lab (Addgene plasmid # 52963)
  Vector type: Mammalian Expression, Lentiviral, CRISPR
  Selectable markers: Puromycin
Growth in bacteria
  Bacterial resistance: Ampicillin, 100 μg/mL
  Growth temperature: 37°C
  Growth strain: DH5alpha
  Copy number: High Copy
Gene/Insert
  Gene/Insert name: BTK (alt names: BTK; NM_000061.2)
  gRNA/shRNA sequence: GATGGTAGTTAATGAGCTCA
  Species: H. sapiens (human)
  Entrez Gene: BTK (a.k.a. AGMX1, AT, ATK, BPK, IGHD3, IMD1, PSCTK1, XLA)
  Promoter: hU6
  Cloning method: Unknown
  Sequencing primers: 5′ U6-F; 3′ pS2-R
Terms and licenses: Academic/Nonprofit Terms; Industry Terms: Not Available to Industry
Depositor comments: The gRNA was designed to target the following Genbank reference sequence(s): NM_000061.2,NM_001287344.1. Note that this plasmid does NOT contain Cas9. It should be used in conjunction with lentiCas9-Blast (Addgene #52962) or otherwise with cell lines already expressing Cas9. Browse the full kinome gRNA library at http://www.addgene.org/pooled-library/broadgpp-human-kinome/ or visit http://www.broadinstitute.org/rnai/public/ for detailed protocols and information.
How to cite: BTK gRNA (BRDN0001146090) was a gift from John Doench & David Root (Addgene plasmid # 77073 ; http://n2t.net/addgene:77073 ; RRID:Addgene_77073)
