[The description below was written by a language model from this plasmid's Addgene catalogue record and pLannotate feature annotations shown in this document.]
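Description:
BTK gRNA (BRDN0001146090) is a third-generation lentiviral single-guide RNA plasmid built on the lentiGuide-Puro backbone and designed to target human BTK (Bruton tyrosine kinase), with the guide designed against two BTK reference transcripts. In bacteria it is maintained by a high-copy ColE1/pUC-type origin and selected through the β-lactamase gene conferring ampicillin resistance. An f1 origin, an SV40 origin and remnants of lac and phage promoter elements are also carried in the backbone.

The transfer cassette is driven by an RSV enhancer/promoter fused to a truncated HIV-1 5' LTR, which makes genomic RNA production Tat-independent. This is followed by the Ψ packaging signal with a gag fragment, the Rev response element for Rev-dependent nuclear export, and a central polypurine tract. The cassette ends in a ΔU3 self-inactivating 3' LTR with a downstream SV40 polyadenylation signal. Within the provirus, a human U6 RNA polymerase III promoter transcribes the BTK-specific spacer joined to the Streptococcus pyogenes Cas9 guide scaffold. A separate EF-1α core promoter with its intron A expresses puromycin N-acetyltransferase, stabilised by a WPRE, so that transduced mammalian cells can be selected with puromycin.

The plasmid does not encode Cas9, so it must be used with a separate Cas9 lentivector or in cells that already express the nuclease. It corresponds to a guide from a human kinome sgRNA collection associated with work on optimised guide design, and it is suited to CRISPR knockout of BTK in human cells.
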