Features (pLannotate 1.2.2; 29 found; start..end, strand, type, name):
     14..80      +  CDS            small t antigen (fragment): SV40 (simian virus 40) small t antigen
    106..317     +  promoter       EF-1α core promoter: core promoter for human elongation factor EF-1α
    318..1256    +  intron         EF-1α intron A: intron upstream of the start codon of human EF-1α
   1278..1877    +  CDS            PuroR (fragment): puromycin N-acetyltransferase; pac from Streptomyces; confers resistance to puromycin
   1893..2481    +  misc_feature   WPRE: woodchuck hepatitis virus posttranscriptional regulatory element
   2532..2551    +  misc_feature   cPPT/CTS (fragment): central polypurine tract and central termination sequence of HIV-1
   2553..2786    +  LTR            3' LTR (ΔU3): self-inactivating 3' long terminal repeat (LTR) from HIV-1
   2864..2985    +  polyA_signal   SV40 poly(A) signal: SV40 polyadenylation signal
   3025..3160    +  rep_origin     SV40 ori: SV40 origin of replication
   3181..3199    -  promoter       T7 promoter: promoter for bacteriophage T7 RNA polymerase
   3207..3362    +  CDS            lacZα (fragment): LacZα fragment of β-galactosidase; lacZ fragment
   3367..3795    +  rep_origin     f1 ori (sequence partly withheld): f1 bacteriophage origin of replication; arrow indicates direction of (+) strand synthesis
   3848..3952    +  promoter       AmpR promoter: bla
   3953..4813    +  CDS            AmpR: β-lactamase; bla; confers resistance to ampicillin, carbenicillin, and related antibiotics
   4984..5572    +  rep_origin     ori: high-copy-number ColE1/pMB1/pBR322/pUC origin of replication
   5755..5847    +  CDS            lacI (fragment): lac repressor; lacI; The lac repressor binds to the lac operator to inhibit transcription in E. coli. This inhibition can be relieved by adding lactose or isopropyl-β-D-thiogalactopyranoside (IPTG).
   5860..5881    +  protein_bind   CAP binding site: CAP binding activates transcription in the presence of cAMP. E. coli catabolite activator protein
   5896..5926    +  promoter       lac promoter: promoter for the E. coli lac operon
   5934..5950    +  protein_bind   lac operator: The lac repressor binds to the lac operator to inhibit transcription in E. coli. This inhibition can be relieved by adding lactose or isopropyl-β-D-thiogalactopyranoside (IPTG). lac repressor encoded by lacI
   5995..6013    +  promoter       T3 promoter: promoter for bacteriophage T3 RNA polymerase
   6041..6267    +  promoter       RSV promoter: Rous sarcoma virus enhancer/promoter
   6268..6448    +  LTR            5' LTR (truncated): truncated 5' long terminal repeat (LTR) from HIV-1
   6495..6620    +  misc_feature   HIV-1 Ψ: packaging signal of human immunodeficiency virus type 1
   6604..6967    +  CDS            HIV-1 gag (fragment): gag protein from human immunodeficiency virus 1; gag
   7113..7346    +  misc_feature   RRE: The Rev response element (RRE) of HIV-1 allows for Rev-dependent mRNA export from the nucleus to the cytoplasm.
   7723..7749    +  CDS            Rev (fragment): human immunodeficiency virus 1 (HIV-1) Rev protein; rev; enhances nuclear export of unspliced and incompletely spliced viral mRNAs
   7753..7993    +  promoter       U6 promoter: RNA polymerase III promoter for human U6 snRNA
   8023..8098    +  misc_RNA       gRNA scaffold: guide RNA scaffold for the Streptococcus pyogenes CRISPR/Cas9 system
   8154..8271    +  misc_feature   cPPT/CTS: central polypurine tract and central termination sequence of HIV-1
>Addgene plasmid #77073 | BTK gRNA (BRDN0001146090) | addgene full sequence | sequence record 187064 | Addgene Assembled Sequence
CCCGGGTGCAAAGATGGATAAAGTTTTAAACAGAGAGGAATCTTTGCAGCTAATGGACCTTCTAGGTCTT
GAAAGGAGTGGGAATTGGCTCCGGTGCCCGTCAGTGGGCAGAGCGCACATCGCCCACAGTCCCCGAGAAG
TTGGGGGGAGGGGTCGGCAATTGATCCGGTGCCTAGAGAAGGTGGCGCGGGGTAAACTGGGAAAGTGATG
TCGTGTACTGGCTCCGCCTTTTTCCCGAGGGTGGGGGAGAACCGTATATAAGTGCAGTAGTCGCCGTGAA
CGTTCTTTTTCGCAACGGGTTTGCCGCCAGAACACAGGTAAGTGCCGTGTGTGGTTCCCGCGGGCCTGGC
CTCTTTACGGGTTATGGCCCTTGCGTGCCTTGAATTACTTCCACCTGGCTGCAGTACGTGATTCTTGATC
CCGAGCTTCGGGTTGGAAGTGGGTGGGAGAGTTCGAGGCCTTGCGCTTAAGGAGCCCCTTCGCCTCGTGC
TTGAGTTGAGGCCTGGCCTGGGCGCTGGGGCCGCCGCGTGCGAATCTGGTGGCACCTTCGCGCCTGTCTC
GCTGCTTTCGATAAGTCTCTAGCCATTTAAAATTTTTGATGACCTGCTGCGACGCTTTTTTTCTGGCAAG
ATAGTCTTGTAAATGCGGGCCAAGATCTGCACACTGGTATTTCGGTTTTTGGGGCCGCGGGCGGCGACGG
GGCCCGTGCGTCCCAGCGCACATGTTCGGCGAGGCGGGGCCTGCGAGCGCGGCCACCGAGAATCGGACGG
GGGTAGTCTCAAGCTGGCCGGCCTGCTCTGGTGCCTGGCCTCGCGCCGCCGTGTATCGCCCCGCCCTGGG
CGGCAAGGCTGGCCCGGTCGGCACCAGTTGCGTGAGCGGAAAGATGGCCGCTTCCCGGCCCTGCTGCAGG
GAGCTCAAAATGGAGGACGCGGCGCTCGGGAGAGCGGGCGGGTGAGTCACCCACACAAAGGAAAAGGGCC
TTTCCGTCCTCAGCCGTCGCTTCATGTGACTCCACGGAGTACCGGGCGCCGTCCAGGCACCTCGATTAGT
TCTCGAGCTTTTGGAGTACGTCGTCTTTAGGTTGGGGGGAGGGGTTTTATGCGATGGAGTTTCCCCACAC
TGAGTGGGTGGAGACTGAAGTTAGGCCAGCTTGGCACTTGATGTAATTCTCCTTGGAATTTGCCCTTTTT
GAGTTTGGATCTTGGTTCATTCTCAAGCCTCAGACAGTGGTTCAAAGTTTTTTTCTTCCATTTCAGGTGT
CGTGACGTACGGCCACCATGACCGAGTACAAGCCCACGGTGCGCCTCGCCACCCGCGACGACGTCCCCAG
GGCCGTACGCACCCTCGCCGCCGCGTTCGCCGACTACCCCGCCACGCGCCACACCGTCGATCCGGACCGC
CACATCGAGCGGGTCACCGAGCTGCAAGAACTCTTCCTCACGCGCGTCGGGCTCGACATCGGCAAGGTGT
GGGTCGCGGACGACGGCGCCGCCGTGGCGGTCTGGACCACGCCGGAGAGCGTCGAAGCGGGGGCGGTGTT
CGCCGAGATCGGCCCGCGCATGGCCGAGTTGAGCGGTTCCCGGCTGGCCGCGCAGCAACAGATGGAAGGC
CTCCTGGCGCCGCACCGGCCCAAGGAGCCCGCGTGGTTCCTGGCCACCGTCGGAGTCTCGCCCGACCACC
AGGGCAAGGGTCTGGGCAGCGCCGTCGTGCTCCCCGGAGTGGAGGCGGCCGAGCGCGCCGGGGTGCCCGC
CTTCCTGGAGACCTCCGCGCCCCGCAACCTCCCCTTCTACGAGCGGCTCGGCTTCACCGTCACCGCCGAC
GTCGAGGTGCCCGAAGGACCGCGCACCTGGTGCATGACCCGCAAGCCCGGTGCCTGAACGCGTTAAGTCG
ACAATCAACCTCTGGATTACAAAATTTGTGAAAGATTGACTGGTATTCTTAACTATGTTGCTCCTTTTAC
GCTATGTGGATACGCTGCTTTAATGCCTTTGTATCATGCTATTGCTTCCCGTATGGCTTTCATTTTCTCC
TCCTTGTATAAATCCTGGTTGCTGTCTCTTTATGAGGAGTTGTGGCCCGTTGTCAGGCAACGTGGCGTGG
TGTGCACTGTGTTTGCTGACGCAACCCCCACTGGTTGGGGCATTGCCACCACCTGTCAGCTCCTTTCCGG
GACTTTCGCTTTCCCCCTCCCTATTGCCACGGCGGAACTCATCGCCGCCTGCCTTGCCCGCTGCTGGACA
GGGGCTCGGCTGTTGGGCACTGACAATTCCGTGGTGTTGTCGGGGAAATCATCGTCCTTTCCTTGGCTGC
TCGCCTGTGTTGCCACCTGGATTCTGCGCGGGACGTCCTTCTGCTACGTCCCTTCGGCCCTCAATCCAGC
GGACCTTCCTTCCCGCGGCCTGCTGCCGGCTCTGCGGCCTCTTCCGCGTCTTCGCCTTCGCCCTCAGACG
AGTCGGATCTCCCTTTGGGCCGCCTCCCCGCGTCGACTTTAAGACCAATGACTTACAAGGCAGCTGTAGA
TCTTAGCCACTTTTTAAAAGAAAAGGGGGGACTGGAAGGGCTAATTCACTCCCAACGAAGACAAGATCTG
CTTTTTGCTTGTACTGGGTCTCTCTGGTTAGACCAGATCTGAGCCTGGGAGCTCTCTGGCTAACTAGGGA
ACCCACTGCTTAAGCCTCAATAAAGCTTGCCTTGAGTGCTTCAAGTAGTGTGTGCCCGTCTGTTGTGTGA
CTCTGGTAACTAGAGATCCCTCAGACCCTTTTAGTCAGTGTGGAAAATCTCTAGCAGTACGTATAGTAGT
TCATGTCATCTTATTATTCAGTATTTATAACTTGCAAAGAAATGAATATCAGAGAGTGAGAGGAACTTGT
TTATTGCAGCTTATAATGGTTACAAATAAAGCAATAGCATCACAAATTTCACAAATAAAGCATTTTTTTC
ACTGCATTCTAGTTGTGGTTTGTCCAAACTCATCAATGTATCTTATCATGTCTGGCTCTAGCTATCCCGC
CCCTAACTCCGCCCATCCCGCCCCTAACTCCGCCCAGTTCCGCCCATTCTCCGCCCCATGGCTGACTAAT
TTTTTTTATTTATGCAGAGGCCGAGGCCGCCTCGGCCTCTGAGCTATTCCAGAAGTAGTGAGGAGGCTTT
TTTGGAGGCCTAGGGACGTACCCAATTCGCCCTATAGTGAGTCGTATTACGCGCGCTCACTGGCCGTCGT
TTTACAACGTCGTGACTGGGAAAACCCTGGCGTTACCCAACTTAATCGCCTTGCAGCACATCCCCCTTTC
GCCAGCTGGCGTAATAGCGAAGAGGCCCGCACCGATCGCCCTTCCCAACAGTTGCGCAGCCTGAATGGCG
AATGGG
[124 nt withheld, positions 3367-3490]
C
[91 nt withheld, positions 3492-3582]
A
[49 nt withheld, positions 3584-3632]
CCTTTGACGTTGGAGTCCACGTTCTTT
[37 nt withheld, positions 3660-3696]
ACCCTATCTCGGTCTATTCTTTTGATTTATAAGGGATTTTGCCGATTTCGGCCTATTGGTTAAAAAATGA
GCTGATTTAACAAAAATTTAACGCGAATTTTAACAAAATATTAACGCTTACAATTTAGGTGGCACTTTTC
GGGGAAATGTGCGCGGAACCCCTATTTGTTTATTTTTCTAAATACATTCAAATATGTATCCGCTCATGAG
ACAATAACCCTGATAAATGCTTCAATAATATTGAAAAAGGAAGAGTATGAGTATTCAACATTTCCGTGTC
GCCCTTATTCCCTTTTTTGCGGCATTTTGCCTTCCTGTTTTTGCTCACCCAGAAACGCTGGTGAAAGTAA
AAGATGCTGAAGATCAGTTGGGTGCACGAGTGGGTTACATCGAACTGGATCTCAACAGCGGTAAGATCCT
TGAGAGTTTTCGCCCCGAAGAACGTTTTCCAATGATGAGCACTTTTAAAGTTCTGCTATGTGGCGCGGTA
TTATCCCGTATTGACGCCGGGCAAGAGCAACTCGGTCGCCGCATACACTATTCTCAGAATGACTTGGTTG
AGTACTCACCAGTCACAGAAAAGCATCTTACGGATGGCATGACAGTAAGAGAATTATGCAGTGCTGCCAT
AACCATGAGTGATAACACTGCGGCCAACTTACTTCTGACAACGATCGGAGGACCGAAGGAGCTAACCGCT
TTTTTGCACAACATGGGGGATCATGTAACTCGCCTTGATCGTTGGGAACCGGAGCTGAATGAAGCCATAC
CAAACGACGAGCGTGACACCACGATGCCTGTAGCAATGGCAACAACGTTGCGCAAACTATTAACTGGCGA
ACTACTTACTCTAGCTTCCCGGCAACAATTAATAGACTGGATGGAGGCGGATAAAGTTGCAGGACCACTT
CTGCGCTCGGCCCTTCCGGCTGGCTGGTTTATTGCTGATAAATCTGGAGCCGGTGAGCGTGGGTCTCGCG
GTATCATTGCAGCACTGGGGCCAGATGGTAAGCCCTCCCGTATCGTAGTTATCTACACGACGGGGAGTCA
GGCAACTATGGATGAACGAAATAGACAGATCGCTGAGATAGGTGCCTCACTGATTAAGCATTGGTAACTG
TCAGACCAAGTTTACTCATATATACTTTAGATTGATTTAAAACTTCATTTTTAATTTAAAAGGATCTAGG
TGAAGATCCTTTTTGATAATCTCATGACCAAAATCCCTTAACGTGAGTTTTCGTTCCACTGAGCGTCAGA
CCCCGTAGAAAAGATCAAAGGATCTTCTTGAGATCCTTTTTTTCTGCGCGTAATCTGCTGCTTGCAAACA
AAAAAACCACCGCTACCAGCGGTGGTTTGTTTGCCGGATCAAGAGCTACCAACTCTTTTTCCGAAGGTAA
CTGGCTTCAGCAGAGCGCAGATACCAAATACTGTTCTTCTAGTGTAGCCGTAGTTAGGCCACCACTTCAA
GAACTCTGTAGCACCGCCTACATACCTCGCTCTGCTAATCCTGTTACCAGTGGCTGCTGCCAGTGGCGAT
AAGTCGTGTCTTACCGGGTTGGACTCAAGACGATAGTTACCGGATAAGGCGCAGCGGTCGGGCTGAACGG
GGGGTTCGTGCACACAGCCCAGCTTGGAGCGAACGACCTACACCGAACTGAGATACCTACAGCGTGAGCT
ATGAGAAAGCGCCACGCTTCCCGAAGGGAGAAAGGCGGACAGGTATCCGGTAAGCGGCAGGGTCGGAACA
GGAGAGCGCACGAGGGAGCTTCCAGGGGGAAACGCCTGGTATCTTTATAGTCCTGTCGGGTTTCGCCACC
TCTGACTTGAGCGTCGATTTTTGTGATGCTCGTCAGGGGGGCGGAGCCTATGGAAAAACGCCAGCAACGC
GGCCTTTTTACGGTTCCTGGCCTTTTGCTGGCCTTTTGCTCACATGTTCTTTCCTGCGTTATCCCCTGAT
TCTGTGGATAACCGTATTACCGCCTTTGAGTGAGCTGATACCGCTCGCCGCAGCCGAACGACCGAGCGCA
GCGAGTCAGTGAGCGAGGAAGCGGAAGAGCGCCCAATACGCAAACCGCCTCTCCCCGCGCGTTGGCCGAT
TCATTAATGCAGCTGGCACGACAGGTTTCCCGACTGGAAAGCGGGCAGTGAGCGCAACGCAATTAATGTG
AGTTAGCTCACTCATTAGGCACCCCAGGCTTTACACTTTATGCTTCCGGCTCGTATGTTGTGTGGAATTG
TGAGCGGATAACAATTTCACACAGGAAACAGCTATGACCATGATTACGCCAAGCGCGCAATTAACCCTCA
CTAAAGGGAACAAAAGCTGGAGCTGCAAGCTTAATGTAGTCTTATGCAATACTCTTGTAGTCTTGCAACA
TGGTAACGATGAGTTAGCAACATGCCTTACAAGGAGAGAAAAAGCACCGTGCATGCCGATTGGTGGAAGT
AAGGTGGTACGATCGTGCCTTATTAGGAAGGCAACAGACGGGTCTGACATGGATTGGACGAACCACTGAA
TTGCCGCATTGCAGAGATATTGTATTTAAGTGCCTAGCTCGATACATAAACGGGTCTCTCTGGTTAGACC
AGATCTGAGCCTGGGAGCTCTCTGGCTAACTAGGGAACCCACTGCTTAAGCCTCAATAAAGCTTGCCTTG
AGTGCTTCAAGTAGTGTGTGCCCGTCTGTTGTGTGACTCTGGTAACTAGAGATCCCTCAGACCCTTTTAG
TCAGTGTGGAAAATCTCTAGCAGTGGCGCCCGAACAGGGACTTGAAAGCGAAAGGGAAACCAGAGGAGCT
CTCTCGACGCAGGACTCGGCTTGCTGAAGCGCGCACGGCAAGAGGCGAGGGGCGGCGACTGGTGAGTACG
CCAAAAATTTTGACTAGCGGAGGCTAGAAGGAGAGAGATGGGTGCGAGAGCGTCAGTATTAAGCGGGGGA
GAATTAGATCGCGATGGGAAAAAATTCGGTTAAGGCCAGGGGGAAAGAAAAAATATAAATTAAAACATAT
AGTATGGGCAAGCAGGGAGCTAGAACGATTCGCAGTTAATCCTGGCCTGTTAGAAACATCAGAAGGCTGT
AGACAAATACTGGGACAGCTACAACCATCCCTTCAGACAGGATCAGAAGAACTTAGATCATTATATAATA
CAGTAGCAACCCTCTATTGTGTGCATCAAAGGATAGAGATAAAAGACACCAAGGAAGCTTTAGACAAGAT
AGAGGAAGAGCAAAACAAAAGTAAGACCACCGCACAGCAAGCGGCCGCTGATCTTCAGACCTGGAGGAGG
AGATATGAGGGACAATTGGAGAAGTGAATTATATAAATATAAAGTAGTAAAAATTGAACCATTAGGAGTA
GCACCCACCAAGGCAAAGAGAAGAGTGGTGCAGAGAGAAAAAAGAGCAGTGGGAATAGGAGCTTTGTTCC
TTGGGTTCTTGGGAGCAGCAGGAAGCACTATGGGCGCAGCGTCAATGACGCTGACGGTACAGGCCAGACA
ATTATTGTCTGGTATAGTGCAGCAGCAGAACAATTTGCTGAGGGCTATTGAGGCGCAACAGCATCTGTTG
CAACTCACAGTCTGGGGCATCAAGCAGCTCCAGGCAAGAATCCTGGCTGTGGAAAGATACCTAAAGGATC
AACAGCTCCTGGGGATTTGGGGTTGCTCTGGAAAACTCATTTGCACCACTGCTGTGCCTTGGAATGCTAG
TTGGAGTAATAAATCTCTGGAACAGATTTGGAATCACACGACCTGGATGGAGTGGGACAGAGAAATTAAC
AATTACACAAGCTTAATACACTCCTTAATTGAAGAATCGCAAAACCAGCAAGAAAAGAATGAACAAGAAT
TATTGGAATTAGATAAATGGGCAAGTTTGTGGAATTGGTTTAACATAACAAATTGGCTGTGGTATATAAA
ATTATTCATAATGATAGTAGGAGGCTTGGTAGGTTTAAGAATAGTTTTTGCTGTACTTTCTATAGTGAAT
AGAGTTAGGCAGGGATATTCACCATTATCGTTTCAGACCCACCTCCCAACCCCGAGGGGACCCAGAGAGG
GCCTATTTCCCATGATTCCTTCATATTTGCATATACGATACAAGGCTGTTAGAGAGATAATTAGAATTAA
TTTGACTGTAAACACAAAGATATTAGTACAAAATACGTGACGTAGAAAGTAATAATTTCTTGGGTAGTTT
GCAGTTTTAAAATTATGTTTTAAAATGGACTATCATATGCTTACCGTAACTTGAAAGTATTTCGATTTCT
TGGCTTTATATATCTTGTGGAAAGGACGAAACACCGGATGGTAGTTAATGAGCTCAGTTTTAGAGCTAGA
AATAGCAAGTTAAAATAAGGCTAGTCCGTTATCAACTTGAAAAAGTGGCACCGAGTCGGTGCTTTTTTAA
GCTTGGCGTAACTAGATCTTGAGACAAATGGCAGTATTCATCCACAATTTTAAAAGAAAAGGGGGGATTG
GGGGGTACAGTGCAGGGGAAAGAATAGTAGACATAATAGCAACAGACATACAAACTAAAGAATTACAAAA
ACAAATTACAAAAATTCAAAATTTTCGGGTTTATTACAGGGACAGCAGAGATCCACTTTGGCGCCGGCTC
GAGGGGG
