>Addgene plasmid #77073 | BTK gRNA (BRDN0001146090) | depositor partial sequence | sequence record 144533 | Target Sequence
GATGGTAGTTAATGAGCTCA
