>Addgene plasmid #77073 | BTK gRNA (BRDN0001146090) | addgene partial sequence | sequence record 187063 | hU6-F
GTAGAAAGTAATAATTTCTTGGGTAGTTTGCAGTTTTAAAATTATGTTTTAAAATGGACTATCATATGCT
TACCGTAACTTGAAAGTATTTCGATTTCTTGGCTTTATATATCTTGTGGAAAGGACGAAACACCGGATGG
TAGTTAATGAGCTCAGTTTTAGAGCTAGAAATAGCAAGTTAAAATAAGGCTAGTCCGTTATCAACTTGAA
AAAGTGGCACCGAGTCGGTGCTTTTTTAAGCTTGGCGTAACTAGATCTTGAGACAAATGGCAGTATTCAT
CCACAATTTTAAAAGAAAAGGGGGGATTGGGGGGTACAGTGCAGGGGAAAGAATAGTAGACATAATAGCA
ACAGACATACAAACTAAAGAATTACAAAAACAAATTACAAAAATTCAAAATTTTCGGGTTTATTACAGGG
ACAGCAGAGATCCACTTTGGCGCCGGCTCGAGGGGGCCCGGGTGCAAAGATGGATAAAGTTTTAAACAGA
GAGGAATCTTTGCAGCTAATGGACCTTCTAGGTCTTGAAAGGAGTGGGAATTGGCTCCGGTGCCCGTCAG
TGGGCAGAGC
